>Addgene plasmid #223102 | pCMV-T7-SpCas9(MRKCRS)-P2A-EGFP (RAS2821) | addgene full sequence | sequence record 447669 | Addgene NGS Result
CATTAATGAATCGGCCAACGCGCGGGGAGAGGCGGTTTGCGTATTGGGCGCTCTTCCGCTTCCTCGCTCA
CTGACTCGCTGCGCTCGGTCGTTCGGCTGCGGCGAGCGGTATCAGCTCACTCAAAGGCGGTAATACGGTT
ATCCACAGAATCAGGGGATAACGCAGGAAAGAACATGTGAGCAAAAGGCCAGCAAAAGGCCAGGAACCGT
AAAAAGGCCGCGTTGCTGGCGTTTTTCCATAGGCTCCGCCCCCCTGACGAGCATCACAAAAATCGACGCT
CAAGTCAGAGGTGGCGAAACCCGACAGGACTATAAAGATACCAGGCGTTTCCCCCTGGAAGCTCCCTCGT
GCGCTCTCCTGTTCCGACCCTGCCGCTTACCGGATACCTGTCCGCCTTTCTCCCTTCGGGAAGCGTGGCG
CTTTCTCATAGCTCACGCTGTAGGTATCTCAGTTCGGTGTAGGTCGTTCGCTCCAAGCTGGGCTGTGTGC
ACGAACCCCCCGTTCAGCCCGACCGCTGCGCCTTATCCGGTAACTATCGTCTTGAGTCCAACCCGGTAAG
ACACGACTTATCGCCACTGGCAGCAGCCACTGGTAACAGGATTAGCAGAGCGAGGTATGTAGGCGGTGCT
ACAGAGTTCTTGAAGTGGTGGCCTAACTACGGCTACACTAGAAGAACAGTATTTGGTATCTGCGCTCTGC
TGAAGCCAGTTACCTTCGGAAAAAGAGTTGGTAGCTCTTGATCCGGCAAACAAACCACCGCTGGTAGCGG
TGGTTTTTTTGTTTGCAAGCAGCAGATTACGCGCAGAAAAAAAGGATCTCAAGAAGATCCTTTGATCTTT
TCTACGGGGTCTGACGCTCAGTGGAACGAAAACTCACGTTAAGGGATTTTGGTCATGAGATTATCAAAAA
GGATCTTCACCTAGATCCTTTTAAATTAAAAATGAAGTTTTAAATCAATCTAAAGTATATATGAGTAAAC
TTGGTCTGACAGTTACCAATGCTTAATCAGTGAGGCACCTATCTCAGCGATCTGTCTATTTCGTTCATCC
ATAGTTGCCTGACTCCCCGTCGTGTAGATAACTACGATACGGGAGGGCTTACCATCTGGCCCCAGTGCTG
CAATGATACCGCGAGACCCACGCTCACCGGCTCCAGATTTATCAGCAATAAACCAGCCAGCCGGAAGGGC
CGAGCGCAGAAGTGGTCCTGCAACTTTATCCGCCTCCATCCAGTCTATTAATTGTTGCCGGGAAGCTAGA
GTAAGTAGTTCGCCAGTTAATAGTTTGCGCAACGTTGTTGCCATTGCTACAGGCATCGTGGTGTCACGCT
CGTCGTTTGGTATGGCTTCATTCAGCTCCGGTTCCCAACGATCAAGGCGAGTTACATGATCCCCCATGTT
GTGCAAAAAAGCGGTTAGCTCCTTCGGTCCTCCGATCGTTGTCAGAAGTAAGTTGGCCGCAGTGTTATCA
CTCATGGTTATGGCAGCACTGCATAATTCTCTTACTGTCATGCCATCCGTAAGATGCTTTTCTGTGACTG
GTGAGTACTCAACCAAGTCATTCTGAGAATAGTGTATGCGGCGACCGAGTTGCTCTTGCCCGGCGTCAAT
ACGGGATAATACCGCGCCACATAGCAGAACTTTAAAAGTGCTCATCATTGGAAAACGTTCTTCGGGGCGA
AAACTCTCAAGGATCTTACCGCTGTTGAGATCCAGTTCGATGTAACCCACTCGTGCACCCAACTGATCTT
CAGCATCTTTTACTTTCACCAGCGTTTCTGGGTGAGCAAAAACAGGAAGGCAAAATGCCGCAAAAAAGGG
AATAAGGGCGACACGGAAATGTTGAATACTCATACTCTTCCTTTTTCAATATTATTGAAGCATTTATCAG
GGTTATTGTCTCATGAGCGGATACATATTTGAATGTATTTAGAAAAATAAACAAATAGGGGTTCCGCGCA
CATTTCCCCGAAAAGTGCCACCTGACGTCGACGGATCGGGAGATCGATCTCCCGATCCCCTAGGGTCGAC
TCTCAGTACAATCTGCTCTGATGCCGCATAGTTAAGCCAGTATCTGCTCCCTGCTTGTGTGTTGGAGGTC
GCTGAGTAGTGCGCGAGCAAAATTTAAGCTACAACAAGGCAAGGCTTGACCGACAATTGCATGAAGAATC
TGCTTAGGGTTAGGCGTTTTGCGCTGCTTCGCGATGTACGGGCCAGATATACGCGTTGACATTGATTATT
GACTAGTTATTAATAGTAATCAATTACGGGGTCATTAGTTCATAGCCCATATATGGAGTTCCGCGTTACA
TAACTTACGGTAAATGGCCCGCCTGGCTGACCGCCCAACGACCCCCGCCCATTGACGTCAATAATGACGT
ATGTTCCCATAGTAACGCCAATAGGGACTTTCCATTGACGTCAATGGGTGGAGTATTTACGGTAAACTGC
CCACTTGGCAGTACATCAAGTGTATCATATGCCAAGTACGCCCCCTATTGACGTCAATGACGGTAAATGG
CCCGCCTGGCATTATGCCCAGTACATGACCTTATGGGACTTTCCTACTTGGCAGTACATCTACGTATTAG
TCATCGCTATTACCATGGTGATGCGGTTTTGGCAGTACATCAATGGGCGTGGATAGCGGTTTGACTCACG
GGGATTTCCAAGTCTCCACCCCATTGACGTCAATGGGAGTTTGTTTTGGCACCAAAATCAACGGGACTTT
CCAAAATGTCGTAACAACTCCGCCCCATTGACGCAAATGGGCGGTAGGCGTGTACGGTGGGAGGTCTATA
TAAGCAGAGCTGGTTTAGTGAACCGTCAGATCCGCTAGAGATCCGCGGCCGCTAATACGACTCACTATAG
GGAGAGCCGCCACCATGGACAAGAAGTACAGCATCGGCCTGGACATCGGCACCAACTCTGTGGGCTGGGC
CGTGATCACCGACGAGTACAAGGTGCCCAGCAAGAAATTCAAGGTGCTGGGCAACACCGACCGGCACAGC
ATCAAGAAGAACCTGATCGGAGCCCTGCTGTTCGACAGCGGCGAAACAGCCGAGGCCACCCGGCTGAAGA
GAACCGCCAGAAGAAGATACACCAGACGGAAGAACCGGATCTGCTATCTGCAAGAGATCTTCAGCAACGA
GATGGCCAAGGTGGACGACAGCTTCTTCCACAGACTGGAAGAGTCCTTCCTGGTGGAAGAGGATAAGAAG
CACGAGCGGCACCCCATCTTCGGCAACATCGTGGACGAGGTGGCCTACCACGAGAAGTACCCCACCATCT
ACCACCTGAGAAAGAAACTGGTGGACAGCACCGACAAGGCCGACCTGCGGCTGATCTATCTGGCCCTGGC
CCACATGATCAAGTTCCGGGGCCACTTCCTGATCGAGGGCGACCTGAACCCCGACAACAGCGACGTGGAC
AAGCTGTTCATCCAGCTGGTGCAGACCTACAACCAGCTGTTCGAGGAAAACCCCATCAACGCCAGCGGCG
TGGACGCCAAGGCCATCCTGTCTGCCAGACTGAGCAAGAGCAGACGGCTGGAAAATCTGATCGCCCAGCT
GCCCGGCGAGAAGAAGAATGGCCTGTTCGGAAACCTGATTGCCCTGAGCCTGGGCCTGACCCCCAACTTC
AAGAGCAACTTCGACCTGGCCGAGGATGCCAAACTGCAGCTGAGCAAGGACACCTACGACGACGACCTGG
ACAACCTGCTGGCCCAGATCGGCGACCAGTACGCCGACCTGTTTCTGGCCGCCAAGAACCTGTCCGACGC
CATCCTGCTGAGCGACATCCTGAGAGTGAACACCGAGATCACCAAGGCCCCCCTGAGCGCCTCTATGATC
AAGAGATACGACGAGCACCACCAGGACCTGACCCTGCTGAAAGCTCTCGTGCGGCAGCAGCTGCCTGAGA
AGTACAAAGAGATTTTCTTCGACCAGAGCAAGAACGGCTACGCCGGCTACATTGACGGCGGAGCCAGCCA
GGAAGAGTTCTACAAGTTCATCAAGCCCATCCTGGAAAAGATGGACGGCACCGAGGAACTGCTCGTGAAG
CTGAACAGAGAGGACCTGCTGCGGAAGCAGCGGACCTTCGACAACGGCAGCATCCCCCACCAGATCCACC
TGGGAGAGCTGCACGCCATTCTGCGGCGGCAGGAAGATTTTTACCCATTCCTGAAGGACAACCGGGAAAA
GATCGAGAAGATCCTGACCTTCCGCATCCCCTACTACGTGGGCCCTCTGGCCAGGGGAAACAGCAGATTC
GCCTGGATGACCAGAAAGAGCGAGGAAACCATCACCCCCTGGAACTTCGAGGAAGTGGTGGACAAGGGCG
CTTCCGCCCAGAGCTTCATCGAGCGGATGACCAACTTCGATAAGAACCTGCCCAACGAGAAGGTGCTGCC
CAAGCACAGCCTGCTGTACGAGTACTTCACCGTGTATAACGAGCTGACCAAAGTGAAATACGTGACCGAG
GGAATGAGAAAGCCCGCCTTCCTGAGCGGCGAGCAGAAAAAGGCCATCGTGGACCTGCTGTTCAAGACCA
ACCGGAAAGTGACCGTGAAGCAGCTGAAAGAGGACTACTTCAAGAAAATCGAGTGCTTCGACTCCGTGGA
AATCTCCGGCGTGGAAGATCGGTTCAACGCCTCCCTGGGCACATACCACGATCTGCTGAAAATTATCAAG
GACAAGGACTTCCTGGACAATGAGGAAAACGAGGACATTCTGGAAGATATCGTGCTGACCCTGACACTGT
TTGAGGACAGAGAGATGATCGAGGAACGGCTGAAAACCTATGCCCACCTGTTCGACGACAAAGTGATGAA
GCAGCTGAAGCGGCGGAGATACACCGGCTGGGGCAGGCTGAGCCGGAAGCTGATCAACGGCATCCGGGAC
AAGCAGTCCGGCAAGACAATCCTGGATTTCCTGAAGTCCGACGGCTTCGCCAACAGAAACTTCATGCAGC
TGATCCACGACGACAGCCTGACCTTTAAAGAGGACATCCAGAAAGCCCAGGTGTCCGGCCAGGGCGATAG
CCTGCACGAGCACATTGCCAATCTGGCCGGCAGCCCCGCCATTAAGAAGGGCATCCTGCAGACAGTGAAG
GTGGTGGACGAGCTCGTGAAAGTGATGGGCCGGCACAAGCCCGAGAACATCGTGATCGAAATGGCCAGAG
AGAACCAGACCACCCAGAAGGGACAGAAGAACAGCCGCGAGAGAATGAAGCGGATCGAAGAGGGCATCAA
AGAGCTGGGCAGCCAGATCCTGAAAGAACACCCCGTGGAAAACACCCAGCTGCAGAACGAGAAGCTGTAC
CTGTACTACCTGCAGAATGGGCGGGATATGTACGTGGACCAGGAACTGGACATCAACCGGCTGTCCGACT
ACGATGTGGACCATATCGTGCCTCAGAGCTTTCTGAAGGACGACTCCATCGACAACAAGGTGCTGACCAG
AAGCGACAAGAACCGGGGCAAGAGCGACAACGTGCCCTCCGAAGAGGTCGTGAAGAAGATGAAGAACTAC
TGGCGGCAGCTGCTGAACGCCAAGCTGATTACCCAGAGAAAGTTCGACAATCTGACCAAGGCCGAGAGAG
GCGGCCTGAGCGAACTGGATAAGGCCGGCTTCATCAAGAGACAGCTGGTGGAAACCCGGCAGATCACAAA
GCACGTGGCACAGATCCTGGACTCCCGGATGAACACTAAGTACGACGAGAATGACAAGCTGATCCGGGAA
GTGAAAGTGATCACCCTGAAGTCCAAGCTGGTGTCCGATTTCCGGAAGGATTTCCAGTTTTACAAAGTGC
GCGAGATCAACAACTACCACCACGCCCACGACGCCTACCTGAACGCCGTCGTGGGAACCGCCCTGATCAA
AAAGTACCCTAAGCTGGAAAGCGAGTTCGTGTACGGCGACTACAAGGTGTACGACGTGCGGAAGATGATC
GCCAAGAGCGAGCAGGAAATCGGCAAGGCTACCGCCAAGTACTTCTTCTACAGCAACATCATGAACTTTT
TCAAGACCGAGATTACCCTGGCCAACGGCGAGATCCGGAAGCGGCCTCTGATCGAGACAAACGGCGAAAC
CGGGGAGATCGTGTGGGATAAGGGCCGGGATTTTGCCACCGTGCGGAAAGTGCTGAGCATGCCCCAAGTG
AATATCGTGAAAAAGACCGAGGTGCAGACAGGCGGCTTCAGCAAAGAGTCTATCCTGCCCAAGAGGAACA
GCGATAAGCTGATCGCCAGAAAGAAGGACTGGGACCCTAAGAAGTACGGCGGCTTCATGAGACCCACCGT
GGCCTATTCTGTGCTGGTGGTGGCCAAAGTGGAAAAGGGCAAGTCCAAGAAACTGAAGAGTGTGAAAGAG
CTGCTGGGGATCACCATCATGGAAAGAAGCAGCTTCGAGAAGAATCCCATCGACTTTCTGGAAGCCAAGG
GCTACAAAGAAGTGAAAAAGGACCTGATCATCAAGCTGCCTAAGTACTCCCTGTTCGAGCTGGAAAACGG
CCGGAAGAGAATGCTGGCCTCTGCCAAGTGCCTGCAGAAGGGAAACGAACTGGCCCTGCCCTCCAAATAT
GTGAACTTCCTGTACCTGGCCAGCCACTATGAGAAGCTGAAGGGCTCCCCCGAGGATAATGAGCAGAAAC
AGCTGTTTGTGGAACAGCACAAGCACTACCTGGACGAGATCATCGAGCAGATCAGCGAGTTCTCCAAGAG
AGTGATCCTGGCCGACGCTAATCTGGACAAAGTGCTGTCCGCCTACAACAAGCACCGGGATAAGCCCATC
AGAGAGCAGGCCGAGAATATCATCCACCTGTTTACCCTGACCAATCTGGGAGCCCCTGCCGCCTTCAAGT
ACTTTGACACCACCATCGACCGGAAGAGATACAGCAGCACCAAAGAGGTGCTGGACGCCACCCTGATCCA
CCAGAGCATCACCGGCCTGTACGAGACACGGATCGACCTGTCTCAGCTGGGAGGCGACGGATCCGGCGGA
GGCGGAAGCGGGAAAAGAACCGCCGACGGCAGCGAATTCGAGCCCAAGAAGAAGAGGAAAGTCTCGAGCG
GAGGCGACTACAAAGACCATGACGGTGATTATAAAGATCATGACATCGATTACAAGGATGACGATGACAA
GGGAGGCGGTGGAAGCGGCGCAACAAACTTCTCTCTGCTGAAACAAGCCGGAGATGTCGAAGAGAATCCT
GGACCGATGGTGAGCAAGGGCGAGGAGCTGTTCACCGGGGTGGTGCCCATCCTGGTCGAGCTGGACGGCG
ACGTAAACGGCCACAAGTTCAGCGTGTCCGGCGAGGGCGAGGGCGATGCCACCTACGGCAAGCTGACCCT
GAAGTTCATCTGCACCACCGGCAAGCTGCCCGTGCCCTGGCCCACCCTCGTGACCACCCTGACCTACGGC
GTGCAGTGCTTCAGCCGCTACCCCGACCACATGAAGCAGCACGACTTCTTCAAGTCCGCCATGCCCGAAG
GCTACGTCCAGGAGCGCACCATCTTCTTCAAGGACGACGGCAACTACAAGACCCGCGCCGAGGTGAAGTT
CGAGGGCGACACCCTGGTGAACCGCATCGAGCTGAAGGGCATCGACTTCAAGGAGGACGGCAACATCCTG
GGGCACAAGCTGGAGTACAACTACAACAGCCACAACGTCTATATCATGGCCGACAAGCAGAAGAACGGCA
TCAAGGTGAACTTCAAGATCCGCCACAACATCGAGGACGGCAGCGTGCAGCTCGCCGACCACTACCAGCA
GAACACCCCCATCGGCGACGGCCCCGTGCTGCTGCCCGACAACCACTACCTGAGCACCCAGTCCGCCCTG
AGCAAAGACCCCAACGAGAAGCGCGATCACATGGTCCTGCTGGAGTTCGTGACCGCCGCCGGGATCACTC
TCGGCATGGACGAGCTGTACAAGTGACCGGTCATCATCACCATCACCATTGAGTTTAAACCCGCTGATCA
GCCTCGACTGTGCCTTCTAGTTGCCAGCCATCTGTTGTTTGCCCCTCCCCCGTGCCTTCCTTGACCCTGG
AAGGTGCCACTCCCACTGTCCTTTCCTAATAAAATGAGGAAATTGCATCGCATTGTCTGAGTAGGTGTCA
TTCTATTCTGGGGGGTGGGGTGGGGCAGGACAGCAAGGGGGAGGATTGGGAAGACAATAGCAGGCATGCT
GGGGATGCGGTGGGCTCTATGGCTTCTGAGGCGGAAAGAACCAGCTGGGGCTCGATACCGTCGACCTCTA
GCTAGAGCTTGGCGTAATCATGGTCATAGCTGTTTCCTGTGTGAAATTGTTATCCGCTCACAATTCCACA
CAACATACGAGCCGGAAGCATAAAGTGTAAAGCCTAGGGTGCCTAATGAGTGAGCTAACTCACATTAATT
GCGTTGCGCTCACTGCCCGCTTTCCAGTCGGGAAACCTGTCGTGCCAGCTG
Features (pLannotate 1.2.2; 18 found; start..end, strand, type, name):
    234..822     -  rep_origin     ori: high-copy-number ColE1/pMB1/pBR322/pUC origin of replication
    993..1853    -  CDS            AmpR: β-lactamase; bla; confers resistance to ampicillin, carbenicillin, and related antibiotics
   1854..1958    -  promoter       AmpR promoter: bla
   2029..2073    -  misc_feature   bom (fragment): basis of mobility region from pBR322
   2228..2607    +  enhancer       CMV enhancer: human cytomegalovirus immediate early enhancer
   2608..2811    +  promoter       CMV promoter: human cytomegalovirus (CMV) immediate early promoter
   2853..2871    +  promoter       T7 promoter: promoter for bacteriophage T7 RNA polymerase
   2885..4603    +  CDS            Cas9(N): N-terminal portion of Streptococcus pyogenes Cas9 (Zetsche et al., 2015)
   4490..6988    +  CDS            Cas9(C): C-terminal portion of Streptococcus pyogenes Cas9 (Zetsche et al., 2015)
   7076..7141    +  CDS            3xFLAG: three tandem FLAG® epitope tags, followed by an enterokinase cleavage site
   7217..7933    +  CDS            EGFP: EGFP is a basic (constitutively fluorescent) green fluorescent protein published in 1996, derived from Aequorea victoria. It is reported to be a rapidly-maturing weak dimer with moderate acid sensitivity.
   7988..8212    +  polyA_signal   bGH poly(A) signal: bovine growth hormone polyadenylation signal
   8216..8237    +  promoter       SV40 promoter (fragment): SV40 enhancer and early promoter
   8242..8258    +  misc_feature   MCS (fragment): pBluescript multiple cloning site
   8307..8323    -  protein_bind   lac operator: The lac repressor binds to the lac operator to inhibit transcription in E. coli. This inhibition can be relieved by adding lactose or isopropyl-β-D-thiogalactopyranoside (IPTG). lac repressor encoded by lacI
   8331..8361    -  promoter       lac promoter: promoter for the E. coli lac operon
   8376..8397    -  protein_bind   CAP binding site: CAP binding activates transcription in the presence of cAMP. E. coli catabolite activator protein
   8410..51      -  CDS            lacI (fragment) (across the origin): lac repressor; lacI; The lac repressor binds to the lac operator to inhibit transcription in E. coli. This inhibition can be relieved by adding lactose or isopropyl-β-D-thiogalactopyranoside (IPTG).
