[The description below was written by a language model from this plasmid's Addgene catalogue record and pLannotate feature annotations shown in this document.]
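Description:
pCMV-T7-SpCas9(MRKCRS)-P2A-EGFP (RAS2821) is an 8,451 nt mammalian expression and CRISPR plasmid built by Gibson cloning on the pCMV-T7-SpCas9-P2A-EGFP (RTW3027) backbone. It is maintained in E. coli at high copy through a ColE1/pUC-type origin and selected with ampicillin via the β-lactamase gene and its native promoter. Short remnants of lac regulatory elements, a lacI fragment, a pBluescript MCS fragment, an SV40 promoter fragment and a bom fragment are also annotated. These appear to be backbone leftovers rather than functional parts of the expression unit.

The payload is a human codon-optimized Streptococcus pyogenes Cas9 nuclease carrying a defined set of residues at six positions: D1135M, S1136R, G1218K and E1219C, with R1335 retained as arginine and T1337S, hence the "MRKCRS" label. The associated publication concerns engineering of custom Cas9 PAM variants, so this is one member of that variant series, although the record does not state which PAM it prefers. The annotation tool labels the coding sequence as two overlapping Cas9 halves, but these together represent one continuous open reading frame.

At its C terminus, Cas9 is fused to a bipartite nuclear localization signal and a 3xFLAG epitope for nuclear import and detection. A P2A ribosome-skipping peptide and EGFP follow, so transfected cells produce a separate green fluorescent marker from the same transcript. The CMV enhancer and promoter drive transcription in human cells, with a bGH polyadenylation signal terminating it. A T7 promoter placed just upstream of the coding sequence also permits in vitro transcription. No guide RNA cassette is annotated, so a guide would have to be supplied separately.
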