Addgene plasmid #223102: pCMV-T7-SpCas9(MRKCRS)-P2A-EGFP (RAS2821)
Purpose: pCMV and pT7 Human expression plasmid for SpCas9 enzyme with MRKCRS amino acids at positions 1135,1136,1218,1219,1335,T1337 with C-term BPNLS-P2A-EGFP
Depositing lab: Benjamin Kleinstiver. Depositing organization: Massachusetts General Hospital. Publication: Custom CRISPR-Cas9 PAM variants via scalable engineering and machine learning. Silverstein RA, Kim N, Kroell AS, Walton RT, Delano J, Butcher RM, Pacesa M, Smith BK, Christie KA, Ha LL, Meis RJ, Clark AB, Spinner AD, Lazzarotto CR, Li Y, Matsubara A, Urbina EO, Dahl GA, Correia BE, Marks DS, Tsai SQ, Pinello L, De Ravin SS, Liu Q, Kleinstiver BP. Nature. 2025 Apr 22. doi: 10.1038/s41586-025-09021-y. PubMed 40262634.
Backbone
  Vector backbone: pCMV-T7-SpCas9-P2A-EGFP (RTW3027)
  Backbone manufacturer: Benjamin Kleinstiver, Addgene plasmid #139987
  Vector type: Mammalian Expression, CRISPR
Growth in bacteria
  Bacterial resistance: Ampicillin, 100 μg/mL
  Growth temperature: 37°C
  Growth strain: DH5alpha
  Copy number: High Copy
Gene/Insert
  Gene/Insert name: human codon optimized nuclease SpCas9(MRKCRS)-P2A-EGFP (alt names: RAS2821; SpCas9(MRKCRS))
  Species: Synthetic
  Mutation: SpCas9(MRKCRS)=D1135M, S1136R, G1218K, E1219C, R1335R, T1337S
  Promoter: CMV and T7
  Tag / fusion protein: BPNLS-3xFLAG-P2A-EGFP (C terminal on insert)
  Cloning method: Gibson Cloning
  Sequencing primers: 5′ oBK6928-CCAAGTCTCCACCCCATTGACG; 3′ oBK219-GGGAGTGGCACCTTCCAGGGTC
Terms and licenses: Academic/Nonprofit Terms; Industry Terms: Not Available to Industry
How to cite: pCMV-T7-SpCas9(MRKCRS)-P2A-EGFP (RAS2821) was a gift from Benjamin Kleinstiver (Addgene plasmid # 223102 ; http://n2t.net/addgene:223102 ; RRID:Addgene_223102)
